Addgene plasmid #229962: psBIG2ab
Purpose: (Empty Backbone) bigMamAct is evolution of biGBac for mammalian cells. psBIG plasmids are recipient of multi-assembly step by Gibson cloning
Depositing lab: Martin Pelosse. Depositing organization: European Molecular Biology Laboratory (EMBL), Grenoble. Publication: biGMamAct: efficient CRISPR/Cas9-mediated docking of large functional DNA cargoes at the ACTB locus. Pelosse M, Marcia M. Synthetic Biology 2025.02.13 10.1093/synbio/ysaf003.
Backbone
  Vector backbone: pBIG
  Vector type: Mammalian Expression, CRISPR
Growth in bacteria
  Bacterial resistance: Chloramphenicol and Gentamicin, 25 & 10 μg/mL
  Growth temperature: 37°C
  Growth strain: DH5alpha
  Copy number: High Copy
Gene/Insert
  Gene/Insert name: None
Terms and licenses: Academic/Nonprofit Terms; Industry Terms: Not Available to Industry
Depositor comments: Please visit https://doi.org/10.1101/2024.04.18.590029 for bioRxiv preprint.
How to cite: psBIG2ab was a gift from Martin Pelosse (Addgene plasmid # 229962 ; http://n2t.net/addgene:229962 ; RRID:Addgene_229962)
