[The description below was written by a language model from this plasmid's Addgene catalogue record and pLannotate feature annotations shown in this document.]
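Description:
psBIG2ab is an empty recipient backbone of about 4.1 kb from the biGMamAct system, described in the record as an adaptation of the biGBac multigene assembly platform for mammalian cells. It derives from the pBIG backbone and is catalogued as a mammalian expression/CRISPR vector, but it carries no insert. No mammalian promoter, reporter or polyadenylation signal appears in the feature table. Its stated role is to receive multiple fragments in a multi-assembly step by Gibson cloning. The associated publication title indicates that the resulting large DNA cargoes are intended for CRISPR/Cas9-mediated docking at the ACTB locus. The record does not identify the assembly junctions or linearisation sites used for this.

The plasmid replicates in E. coli at high copy from a ColE1/pUC-type origin, next to a fragment of the pBR322 bom region. It is selected with two markers: a chloramphenicol acetyltransferase gene driven by its native cat promoter, and the aacC1 gentamicin acetyltransferase gene expressed from a class 1 integron Pc promoter.

The gentamicin cassette lies between the Tn7R and Tn7L ends together with a loxP site. This mini-Tn7 arrangement is inherited from the baculovirus-oriented biGBac vectors, where the Tn7 ends allow transposition into a bacmid and loxP allows Cre-mediated fusion with other plasmids. The record does not say whether either function is used in the mammalian workflow. The remaining annotations are short fragments of IS1, an R6K γ origin and a predicted E. coli protein. These are probably leftover backbone sequence rather than functional parts, and the truncated R6K fragment is unlikely to support replication.
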