Features (pLannotate 1.2.2; 12 found; start..end, strand, type, name):
     91..182     -  mobile_element IS1 (fragment): prokaryotic transposable element IS1
    303..405     +  promoter       cat promoter: promoter of the E. coli cat gene encoding chloramphenicol acetyltransferase
    406..1065    +  CDS            CmR: chloramphenicol acetyltransferase; cat; confers resistance to chloramphenicol
   1419..2007    +  rep_origin     ori: high-copy-number ColE1/pMB1/pBR322/pUC origin of replication
   2193..2244    -  misc_feature   bom (fragment): basis of mobility region from pBR322
   2312..2536    -  mobile_element Tn7R: mini-Tn7 element (right end of the Tn7 transposon) Tn7
   2603..3136    -  CDS            GmR: gentamycin acetyltransferase; aacC1; confers resistance to gentamycin
   3325..3353    -  promoter       Pc promoter: intI1 (promoter lies within the coding sequence); class 1 integron promoter
   3331..3693    -  CDS            YPR2_ECOLX (fragment): Protein predicted: Swiss-Prot protein existence level 4. From Escherichia coli.
   3693..3720    -  rep_origin     R6K γ ori (fragment): γ replication origin from E. coli plasmid R6K; requires the R6K initiator protein pi for replication
   3749..3782    +  protein_bind   loxP: Cre-mediated recombination occurs in the 8-bp core sequence (GCATACAT). Cre recombinase
   3860..4025    -  mobile_element Tn7L: mini-Tn7 element (left end of the Tn7 transposon) Tn7
>Addgene plasmid #229962 | psBIG2ab | addgene full sequence | sequence record 461276 | Addgene NGS Result
TTCTCTGTCACAGAATGAAAATTTTTCTGTCATCTCTTCGTTATTAATGTTTGTAATTGACTGAATATCA
ACGCTTATTTGCAGCCTGAACTGAACAGGAGGGACAGCTGATAGAAACAGAAGCCACTGGAGCACCTCAA
AAACACCATCATACACTAAATCAGTAAGTTGGCAGCATCACCCGACGCACTTTGCGCCGAATAAATACCT
GTGACGGAAGATCACTTCGCAGAATAAATAAATCCTGGTGTCCCTGTTGATACCGGGAAGCCCTGGGCCA
ACTTTTGGCGAAAATGAGACGTTGATCGGCACGTAAGAGGTTCCAACTTTCACCATAATGAAATAAGATC
ACTACCGGGCGTATTTTTTGAGTTATCGAGATTTTCAGGAGCTAAGGAAGCTAAAATGGAGAAAAAAATC
ACTGGATATACCACCGTTGATATATCCCAATGGCATCGTAAAGAACATTTTGAGGCATTTCAGTCAGTTG
CTCAATGTACCTATAACCAGACCGTTCAGCTGGATATTACGGCCTTTTTAAAGACCGTAAAGAAAAATAA
GCACAAGTTTTATCCGGCCTTTATTCACATTCTTGCCCGCCTGATGAATGCTCATCCGGAATTCCGTATG
GCAATGAAAGACGGTGAGCTGGTGATATGGGATAGTGTTCACCCTTGTTACACCGTTTTCCATGAGCAAA
CTGAAACGTTTTCATCGCTCTGGAGTGAATACCACGACGATTTCCGGCAGTTTCTACACATATATTCGCA
AGATGTGGCGTGTTACGGTGAAAACCTGGCCTATTTCCCTAAAGGGTTTATTGAGAATATGTTTTTCGTC
TCAGCCAATCCCTGGGTGAGTTTCACCAGTTTTGATTTAAACGTGGCCAATATGGACAACTTCTTCGCCC
CCGTTTTCACCATGGGCAAATATTATACGCAAGGCGACAAGGTGCTGATGCCGCTGGCGATTCAGGTTCA
TCATGCCGTTTGTGATGGCTTCCATGTCGGCAGAATGCTTAATGAATTACAACAGTACTGCGATGAGTGG
CAGGGCGGGGCGTAATTTTTTTAAGGCAGTTATTGGTGCCCTTAAACGCCTGGTTGCTACGCCTGAATAA
GTGATAATAAGCGGATGAATGGCAGAAATTCGAAAGCAAATTCGACCCGGTCGTCGGTTCAGGGCAGGGT
CGTTAAATAGCCGCTTATGTCTATTGCTGGTTTACCGGTTTATTGACTACCGGAAGCAGTGTGACCGTGT
GCTTCTCAAATGCCTGAGGCCAGTTTGCTCAGGCTCTCCCCGTGGAGGTAATAATTGACGATATGATCAT
TTATTCTGCCTCCCAGAGCCTGATGGCGAATGGGACGCGCCCCGTTCCACTGAGCGTCAGACCCCGTAGA
AAAGATCAAAGGATCTTCTTGAGATCCTTTTTTTCTGCGCGTAATCTGCTGCTTGCAAACAAAAAAACCA
CCGCTACCAGCGGTGGTTTGTTTGCCGGATCAAGAGCTACCAACTCTTTTTCCGAAGGTAACTGGCTTCA
GCAGAGCGCAGATACCAAATACTATTCTTCTAGTGTAGCCGTAGTTAGGCCACCACTTCAAGAACTCTGT
AGCACCGCCTACATACCTCGCTCTGCTAATCCTGTTACCAGTGGCTGCTGCCAGTGGCGATAAGTCGTGT
CTTACCGGGTTGGACTCAAGACGATAGTTACCGGATAAGGCGCAGCGGTCGGGCTGAACGGGGGGTTCGT
GCACACAGCCCAGCTTGGAGCGAACGACCTACACCGAACTGAGATACCTACAGCGTGAGCTATGAGAAAG
CGCCACGCTTCCCGAAGGGAGAAAGGCGGACAGGTATCCGGTAAGCGGCAGGGTCGGAACAGGAGAGCGC
ACGAGGGAGCTTCCAGGGGGAAACGCCTGGTATCTTTATAGTCCTGTCGGGTTTCGCCACCTCTGACTTG
AGCGTCGATTTTTGTGATGCTCGTCAGGGGGGCGGAGCCTATGGAAAAACGCCAGCAACGCGGCCTTTTT
ACGGTTCCTGGCCTTTTGCTGGCCTTTTGCTCACATGTTCTTTCCTGCGTTATCCCCTGATTCTGTGGAT
AACCGTATTACCGCCTTTGAGTGAGCTGATACCGCTCGCCGCAGCCGAACGACCGAGCGCAGCGAGTCAG
TGAGCGAGGAAGCGGAAGAGCGCCTGATGCGGTATTTTCTCCTTACGCATCTGTGCGGTATTTCACACCG
CATAGACCAGCCGCGTAACCTGGCAAAATCGGTTACGGTTGAGTAATAAATGGATGCCCTGCGTAAGCGG
GTGTGGGCGGACAATAAAGTCTTAAACTGAACAAAATAGATCTAAACTATGACAATAAAGTCTTAAACTA
GACAGAATAGTTGTAAACTGAAATCAGTCCAGTTATGCTGTGAAAAAGCATACTGGACTTTTGTTATGGC
TAAAGCAAACTCTTCATTTTCTGAAGTGCAAATTGCCCGTCGTATTAAAGAGGGGCGTGGCCAAGGGCAT
GGTAAAGACTATATTCGCGGCGTTGTGACAATTTACCGAACAACTCCGCGGCCGGGAAGCCGATCTCGGC
TTGAACGAATTGTTAGGTGGCGGTACTTGGGTCGATATCAAAGTGCATCACTTCTTCCCGTATGCCCAAC
TTTGTATAGAGAGCCACTGCGGGATCGTCACCGTAATCTGCTTGCACGTAGATCACATAAGCACCAAGCG
CGTTGGCCTCATGCTTGAGGAGATTGATGAGCGCGGTGGCAATGCCCTGCCTCCGGTGCTCGCCGGAGAC
TGCGAGATCATAGATATAGATCTCACTACGCGGCTGCTCAAACTTGGGCAGAACGTAAGCCGCGAGAGCG
CCAACAACCGCTTCTTGGTCGAAGGCAGCAAGCGCGATGAATGTCTTACTACGGAGCAAGTTCCCGAGGT
AATCGGAGTCCGGCTGATGTTGGGAGTAGGTGGCTACGTCTCCGAACTCACGACCGAAAAGATCAAGAGC
AGCCCGCATGGATTTGACTTGGTCAGGGCCGAGCCTACATGTGCGAATGATGCCCATACTTGAGCCACCT
AACTTTGTTTTAGGGCGACTGCCCTGCTGCGTAACATCGTTGCTGCTGCGTAACATCGTTGCTGCTCCAT
AACATCAAACATCGACCCACGGCGTAACGCGCTTGCTGCTTGGATGCCCGAGGCATAGACTGTACAAAAA
AACAGTCATAACAAGCCATGAAAACCGCCACTGCGCCGTTACCACCGCTGCGTTCGGTCAAGGTTCTGGA
CCAGTTGCGTGAGCGCATACGCTACTTGCATTACAGTTTACGAACCGAACAGGCTTATGTCAACTGGGTT
TGTGCCTTCATCCGTTTCCACGGTGTGCGTCACCCGGCAACCTTGGGCAGCAGCGAAGTCGAGGCATTTC
TGTCCTGGCTGGCGAACGAGCGCAAGGTTTCGGTCTCCACGCATCGTCAGGCATTGGCGGCCTTGCTGTT
CTTCTACGGCAAGGTGCTGTGCACGGATCTGCCCTTGCTTCAGGAGATCGGTAGACCTCGGCCGTCGCGG
CGCTTGCCGGTGGTGCTGACCCCGGATGAAGTGGTTCGCATCCTCGGTTTTCTGGAAGGCGAGCATCGTT
TGTTCGCCCAGGACTCTAGCTATAGTTCTAGTGGTTGGCTACAGCTTTGTTTGTACTATCAACAGGTTGA
ACTGCTGATCAACAGATCCTCTACGCGGCCGCGGTACCATAACTTCGTATAGCATACATTATACGAAGTT
ATCTGGCCTAGGTTAATTAAACGCTCTATGGTCTAAAGTTTAAACTGGATACTATTGCACGTTTCAATCA
GGAGATCCGAACCAGATAAGTGAAATCTAGTTCCAAACTATTTTGTCATTTTTAATTTTCGTATTAGCTT
ACGACGCTACACCCAGTTCCCATCTATTTTGTCACTCTTCCCTAAATAATCCTTAAAAACTCCATTTCCA
CCCCTCCCAGTTCCCAACTATTTTGTCCGCCCACAGCGGGGCATTTTTCTTCCTGTTATGTTTTTAATCA
AACATCCTGCCAACTCCATGTGACAAACCGTCATCTTCGGCTACTTT
